>Addgene plasmid #207190 | pFUW-TetO-KCNIP3 | addgene full sequence | sequence record 416288 | Addgene NGS Result
CGATGTACGGGCCAGATATACGCGTTGACATTGATTATTGACTAGTTATTAATAGTAATCAATTACGGGG
TCATTAGTTCATAGCCCATATATGGAGTTCCGCGTTACATAACTTACGGTAAATGGCCCGCCTGGCTGAC
CGCCCAACGACCCCCGCCCATTGACGTCAATAATGACGTATGTTCCCATAGTAACGCCAATAGGGACTTT
CCATTGACGTCAATGGGTGGAGTATTTACGGTAAACTGCCCACTTGGCAGTACATCAAGTGTATCATATG
CCAAGTACGCCCCCTATTGACGTCAATGACGGTAAATGGCCCGCCTGGCATTATGCCCAGTACATGACCT
TATGGGACTTTCCTACTTGGCAGTACATCTACGTATTAGTCATCGCTATTACCATGGTGATGCGGTTTTG
GCAGTACATCAATGGGCGTGGATAGCGGTTTGACTCACGGGGATTTCCAAGTCTCCACCCCATTGACGTC
AATGGGAGTTTGTTTTGGCACCAAAATCAACGGGACTTTCCAAAATGTCGTAACAACTCCGCCCCATTGA
CGCAAATGGGCGGTAGGCGTGTACGGTGGGAGGTCTATATAAGCAGCGCGTTTTGCCTGTACTGGGTCTC
TCTGGTTAGACCAGATCTGAGCCTGGGAGCTCTCTGGCTAACTAGGGAACCCACTGCTTAAGCCTCAATA
AAGCTTGCCTTGAGTGCTTCAAGTAGTGTGTGCCCGTCTGTTGTGTGACTCTGGTAACTAGAGATCCCTC
AGACCCTTTTAGTCAGTGTGGAAAATCTCTAGCAGTGGCGCCCGAACAGGGACTTGAAAGCGAAAGGGAA
ACCAGAGGAGCTCTCTCGACGCAGGACTCGGCTTGCTGAAGCGCGCACGGCAAGAGGCGAGGGGCGGCGA
CTGGTGAGTACGCCAAAAATTTTGACTAGCGGAGGCTAGAAGGAGAGAGATGGGTGCGAGAGCGTCAGTA
TTAAGCGGGGGAGAATTAGATCGCGATGGGAAAAAATTCGGTTAAGGCCAGGGGGAAAGAAAAAATATAA
ATTAAAACATATAGTATGGGCAAGCAGGGAGCTAGAACGATTCGCAGTTAATCCTGGCCTGTTAGAAACA
TCAGAAGGCTGTAGACAAATACTGGGACAGCTACAACCATCCCTTCAGACAGGATCAGAAGAACTTAGAT
CATTATATAATACAGTAGCAACCCTCTATTGTGTGCATCAAAGGATAGAGATAAAAGACACCAAGGAAGC
TTTAGACAAGATAGAGGAAGAGCAAAACAAAAGTAAGACCACCGCACAGCAAGCGGCCGCTGATCTTCAG
ACCTGGAGGAGGAGATATGAGGGACAATTGGAGAAGTGAATTATATAAATATAAAGTAGTAAAAATTGAA
CCATTAGGAGTAGCACCCACCAAGGCAAAGAGAAGAGTGGTGCAGAGAGAAAAAAGAGCAGTGGGAATAG
GAGCTTTGTTCCTTGGGTTCTTGGGAGCAGCAGGAAGCACTATGGGCGCAGCGTCAATGACGCTGACGGT
ACAGGCCAGACAATTATTGTCTGGTATAGTGCAGCAGCAGAACAATTTGCTGAGGGCTATTGAGGCGCAA
CAGCATCTGTTGCAACTCACAGTCTGGGGCATCAAGCAGCTCCAGGCAAGAATCCTGGCTGTGGAAAGAT
ACCTAAAGGATCAACAGCTCCTGGGGATTTGGGGTTGCTCTGGAAAACTCATTTGCACCACTGCTGTGCC
TTGGAATGCTAGTTGGAGTAATAAATCTCTGGAACAGATTTGGAATCACACGACCTGGATGGAGTGGGAC
AGAGAAATTAACAATTACACAAGCTTAATACACTCCTTAATTGAAGAATCGCAAAACCAGCAAGAAAAGA
ATGAACAAGAATTATTGGAATTAGATAAATGGGCAAGTTTGTGGAATTGGTTTAACATAACAAATTGGCT
GTGGTATATAAAATTATTCATAATGATAGTAGGAGGCTTGGTAGGTTTAAGAATAGTTTTTGCTGTACTT
TCTATAGTGAATAGAGTTAGGCAGGGATATTCACCATTATCGTTTCAGACCCACCTCCCAACCCCGAGGG
GACCCGACAGGCCCGAAGGAATAGAAGAAGAAGGTGGAGAGAGAGACAGAGACAGATCCATTCGATTAGT
GAACGGATCGGCACTGCGTGCGCCAATTCTGCAGACAAATGGCAGTATTCATCCACAATTTTAAAAGAAA
AGGGGGGATTGGGGGGTACAGTGCAGGGGAAAGAATAGTAGACATAATAGCAACAGACATACAAACTAAA
GAATTACAAAAACAAATTACAAAAATTCAAAATTTTCGGGTTTATTACAGGGACAGCAGAGATCCAGTTT
GGTTAGATCTCGAGTTTACCACTCCCTATCAGTGATAGAGAAAAGTGAAAGTCGAGTTTACCACTCCCTA
TCAGTGATAGAGAAAAGTGAAAGTCGAGTTTACCACTCCCTATCAGTGATAGAGAAAAGTGAAAGTCGAG
TTTACCACTCCCTATCAGTGATAGAGAAAAGTGAAAGTCGAGTTTACCACTCCCTATCAGTGATAGAGAA
AAGTGAAAGTCGAGTTTACCACTCCCTATCAGTGATAGAGAAAAGTGAAAGTCGAGTTTACCACTCCCTA
TCAGTGATAGAGAAAAGTGAAAGTCGAGCTCGGTACCCGGGTCGAGGTAGGCGTGTACGGTGGGAGGCCT
ATATAAGCAGAGCTCGTTTAGTGAACCGTCAGATCGCCTGGAGACGCCATCCACGCTGTTTTGACCTCCA
TAGAAGACACCGGGACCGATCCAGCCTCCGCGGCCCCGAATTCACCGGTATGCAGCCGGCTAAGGAAGTG
ACAAAGGCGTCGGACGGCAGCCTCCTGGGGGACCTCGGGCACACACCACTTAGCAAGAAGGAGGGTATCA
AGTGGCAGAGGCCGAGGCTCAGCCGCCAGGCTTTGATGAGATGCTGCCTGGTCAAGTGGATCCTGTCCAG
CACAGCCCCACAGGGCTCAGATAGCAGCGACAGTGAGCTGGAGCTGTCCACGGTGCGCCACCAGCCAGAG
GGGCTGGACCAGCTGCAGGCCCAGACCAAGTTCACCAAGAAGGAGCTGCAGTCTCTCTACAGGGGCTTTA
AGAATGAGTGTCCCACGGGCCTGGTGGACGAAGACACCTTCAAACTCATTTACGCGCAGTTCTTCCCTCA
GGGAGATGCCACCACCTATGCACACTTCCTCTTCAACGCCTTTGATGCGGACGGGAACGGGGCCATCCAC
TTTGAGGACTTTGTGGTTGGCCTCTCCATCCTGCTGCGGGGCACAGTCCACGAGAAGCTCAAGTGGGCCT
TTAATCTCTACGACATTAACAAGGATGGCTACATCACCAAAGAGGAGATGCTGGCCATCATGAAGTCCAT
CTATGACATGATGGGCCGCCACACCTACCCCATCCTGCGGGAGGACGCGCCGGCGGAGCACGTGGAGAGG
TTCTTCGAGAAAATGGACCGGAACCAGGATGGGGTAGTGACCATTGAAGAGTTCCTGGAGGCCTGTCAGA
AGGATGAGAACATCATGAGCTCCATGCAGCTGTTTGAGAATGTCATCTAGTTCGAAGATATCAAGCTTAT
CGATAATCAACCTCTGGATTACAAAATTTGTGAAAGATTGACTGGTATTCTTAACTATGTTGCTCCTTTT
ACGCTATGTGGATACGCTGCTTTAATGCCTTTGTATCATGCTATTGCTTCCCGTATGGCTTTCATTTTCT
CCTCCTTGTATAAATCCTGGTTGCTGTCTCTTTATGAGGAGTTGTGGCCCGTTGTCAGGCAACGTGGCGT
GGTGTGCACTGTGTTTGCTGACGCAACCCCCACTGGTTGGGGCATTGCCACCACCTGTCAGCTCCTTTCC
GGGACTTTCGCTTTCCCCCTCCCTATTGCCACGGCGGAACTCATCGCCGCCTGCCTTGCCCGCTGCTGGA
CAGGGGCTCGGCTGTTGGGCACTGACAATTCCGTGGTGTTGTCGGGGAAATCATCGTCCTTTCCTTGGCT
GCTCGCCTGTGTTGCCACCTGGATTCTGCGCGGGACGTCCTTCTGCTACGTCCCTTCGGCCCTCAATCCA
GCGGACCTTCCTTCCCGCGGCCTGCTGCCGGCTCTGCGGCCTCTTCCGCGTCTTCGCCTTCGCCCTCAGA
CGAGTCGGATCTCCCTTTGGGCCGCCTCCCCGCATCGATACCGTCGACCTCGAGACCTAGAAAAACATGG
AGCAATCACAAGTAGCAATACAGCAGCTACCAATGCTGATTGTGCCTGGCTAGAAGCACAAGAGGAGGAG
GAGGTGGGTTTTCCAGTCACACCTCAGGTACCTTTAAGACCAATGACTTACAAGGCAGCTGTAGATCTTA
GCCACTTTTTAAAAGAAAAGGGGGGACTGGAAGGGCTAATTCACTCCCAACGAAGACAAGATATCCTTGA
TCTGTGGATCTACCACACACAAGGCTACTTCCCTGATTGGCAGAACTACACACCAGGGCCAGGGATCAGA
TATCCACTGACCTTTGGATGGTGCTACAAGCTAGTACCAGTTGAGCAAGAGAAGGTAGAAGAAGCCAATG
AAGGAGAGAACACCCGCTTGTTACACCCTGTGAGCCTGCATGGGATGGATGACCCGGAGAGAGAAGTATT
AGAGTGGAGGTTTGACAGCCGCCTAGCATTTCATCACATGGCCCGAGAGCTGCATCCGGACTGTACTGGG
TCTCTCTGGTTAGACCAGATCTGAGCCTGGGAGCTCTCTGGCTAACTAGGGAACCCACTGCTTAAGCCTC
AATAAAGCTTGCCTTGAGTGCTTCAAGTAGTGTGTGCCCGTCTGTTGTGTGACTCTGGTAACTAGAGATC
CCTCAGACCCTTTTAGTCAGTGTGGAAAATCTCTAGCAGGGCCCGTTTAAACCCGCTGATCAGCCTCGAC
TGTGCCTTCTAGTTGCCAGCCATCTGTTGTTTGCCCCTCCCCCGTGCCTTCCTTGACCCTGGAAGGTGCC
ACTCCCACTGTCCTTTCCTAATAAAATGAGGAAATTGCATCGCATTGTCTGAGTAGGTGTCATTCTATTC
TGGGGGGTGGGGTGGGGCAGGACAGCAAGGGGGAGGATTGGGAAGACAATAGCAGGCATGCTGGGGATGC
GGTGGGCTCTATGGCTTCTGAGGCGGAAAGAACCAGCTGGGGCTCTAGGGGGTATCCCC
[124 nt withheld, positions 5240-5363]
C
[91 nt withheld, positions 5365-5455]
A
[49 nt withheld, positions 5457-5505]
CCTTTGACGTTGGAGTCCACGTTCTTT
[37 nt withheld, positions 5533-5569]
ACCCTATCTCGGTCTATTCTTTTGATTTATAAGGGATTTTGCCGATTTCGGCCTATTGGTTAAAAAATGA
GCTGATTTAACAAAAATTTAACGCGAATTAATTCTGTGGAATGTGTGTCAGTTAGGGTGTGGAAAGTCCC
CAGGCTCCCCAGCAGGCAGAAGTATGCAAAGCATGCATCTCAATTAGTCAGCAACCAGGTGTGGAAAGTC
CCCAGGCTCCCCAGCAGGCAGAAGTATGCAAAGCATGCATCTCAATTAGTCAGCAACCATAGTCCCGCCC
CTAACTCCGCCCATCCCGCCCCTAACTCCGCCCAGTTCCGCCCATTCTCCGCCCCATGGCTGACTAATTT
TTTTTATTTATGCAGAGGCCGAGGCCGCCTCTGCCTCTGAGCTATTCCAGAAGTAGTGAGGAGGCTTTTT
TGGAGGCCTAGGCTTTTGCAAAAAGCTCCCGGGAGCTTGTATATCCATTTTCGGATCTGATCAGCACGTG
TTGACAATTAATCATCGGCATAGTATATCGGCATAGTATAATACGACAAGGTGAGGAACTAAACCATGGC
CAAGTTGACCAGTGCCGTTCCGGTGCTCACCGCGCGCGACGTCGCCGGAGCGGTCGAGTTCTGGACCGAC
CGGCTCGGGTTCTCCCGGGACTTCGTGGAGGACGACTTCGCCGGTGTGGTCCGGGACGACGTGACCCTGT
TCATCAGCGCGGTCCAGGACCAGGTGGTGCCGGACAACACCCTGGCCTGGGTGTGGGTGCGCGGCCTGGA
CGAGCTGTACGCCGAGTGGTCGGAGGTCGTGTCCACGAACTTCCGGGACGCCTCCGGGCCGGCCATGACC
GAGATCGGCGAGCAGCCGTGGGGGCGGGAGTTCGCCCTGCGCGACCCGGCCGGCAACTGCGTGCACTTCG
TGGCCGAGGAGCAGGACTGACACGTGCTACGAGATTTCGATTCCACCGCCGCCTTCTATGAAAGGTTGGG
CTTCGGAATCGTTTTCCGGGACGCCGGCTGGATGATCCTCCAGCGCGGGGATCTCATGCTGGAGTTCTTC
GCCCACCCCAACTTGTTTATTGCAGCTTATAATGGTTACAAATAAAGCAATAGCATCACAAATTTCACAA
ATAAAGCATTTTTTTCACTGCATTCTAGTTGTGGTTTGTCCAAACTCATCAATGTATCTTATCATGTCTG
TATACCGTCGACCTCTAGCTAGAGCTTGGCGTAATCATGGTCATAGCTGTTTCCTGTGTGAAATTGTTAT
CCGCTCACAATTCCACACAACATACGAGCCGGAAGCATAAAGTGTAAAGCCTGGGGTGCCTAATGAGTGA
GCTAACTCACATTAATTGCGTTGCGCTCACTGCCCGCTTTCCAGTCGGGAAACCTGTCGTGCCAGCTGCA
TTAATGAATCGGCCAACGCGCGGGGAGAGGCGGTTTGCGTATTGGGCGCTCTTCCGCTTCCTCGCTCACT
GACTCGCTGCGCTCGGTCGTTCGGCTGCGGCGAGCGGTATCAGCTCACTCAAAGGCGGTAATACGGTTAT
CCACAGAATCAGGGGATAACGCAGGAAAGAACATGTGAGCAAAAGGCCAGCAAAAGGCCAGGAACCGTAA
AAAGGCCGCGTTGCTGGCGTTTTTCCATAGGCTCCGCCCCCCTGACGAGCATCACAAAAATCGACGCTCA
AGTCAGAGGTGGCGAAACCCGACAGGACTATAAAGATACCAGGCGTTTCCCCCTGGAAGCTCCCTCGTGC
GCTCTCCTGTTCCGACCCTGCCGCTTACCGGATACCTGTCCGCCTTTCTCCCTTCGGGAAGCGTGGCGCT
TTCTCATAGCTCACGCTGTAGGTATCTCAGTTCGGTGTAGGTCGTTCGCTCCAAGCTGGGCTGTGTGCAC
GAACCCCCCGTTCAGCCCGACCGCTGCGCCTTATCCGGTAACTATCGTCTTGAGTCCAACCCGGTAAGAC
ACGACTTATCGCCACTGGCAGCAGCCACTGGTAACAGGATTAGCAGAGCGAGGTATGTAGGCGGTGCTAC
AGAGTTCTTGAAGTGGTGGCCTAACTACGGCTACACTAGAAGAACAGTATTTGGTATCTGCGCTCTGCTG
AAGCCAGTTACCTTCGGAAAAAGAGTTGGTAGCTCTTGATCCGGCAAACAAACCACCGCTGGTAGCGGTG
GTTTTTTTGTTTGCAAGCAGCAGATTACGCGCAGAAAAAAAGGATCTCAAGAAGATCCTTTGATCTTTTC
TACGGGGTCTGACGCTCAGTGGAACGAAAACTCACGTTAAGGGATTTTGGTCATGAGATTATCAAAAAGG
ATCTTCACCTAGATCCTTTTAAATTAAAAATGAAGTTTTAAATCAATCTAAAGTATATATGAGTAAACTT
GGTCTGACAGTTACCAATGCTTAATCAGTGAGGCACCTATCTCAGCGATCTGTCTATTTCGTTCATCCAT
AGTTGCCTGACTCCCCGTCGTGTAGATAACTACGATACGGGAGGGCTTACCATCTGGCCCCAGTGCTGCA
ATGATACCGCGAGACCCACGCTCACCGGCTCCAGATTTATCAGCAATAAACCAGCCAGCCGGAAGGGCCG
AGCGCAGAAGTGGTCCTGCAACTTTATCCGCCTCCATCCAGTCTATTAATTGTTGCCGGGAAGCTAGAGT
AAGTAGTTCGCCAGTTAATAGTTTGCGCAACGTTGTTGCCATTGCTACAGGCATCGTGGTGTCACGCTCG
TCGTTTGGTATGGCTTCATTCAGCTCCGGTTCCCAACGATCAAGGCGAGTTACATGATCCCCCATGTTGT
GCAAAAAAGCGGTTAGCTCCTTCGGTCCTCCGATCGTTGTCAGAAGTAAGTTGGCCGCAGTGTTATCACT
CATGGTTATGGCAGCACTGCATAATTCTCTTACTGTCATGCCATCCGTAAGATGCTTTTCTGTGACTGGT
GAGTACTCAACCAAGTCATTCTGAGAATAGTGTATGCGGCGACCGAGTTGCTCTTGCCCGGCGTCAATAC
GGGATAATACCGCGCCACATAGCAGAACTTTAAAAGTGCTCATCATTGGAAAACGTTCTTCGGGGCGAAA
ACTCTCAAGGATCTTACCGCTGTTGAGATCCAGTTCGATGTAACCCACTCGTGCACCCAACTGATCTTCA
GCATCTTTTACTTTCACCAGCGTTTCTGGGTGAGCAAAAACAGGAAGGCAAAATGCCGCAAAAAAGGGAA
TAAGGGCGACACGGAAATGTTGAATACTCATACTCTTCCTTTTTCAATATTATTGAAGCATTTATCAGGG
TTATTGTCTCATGAGCGGATACATATTTGAATGTATTTAGAAAAATAAACAAATAGGGGTTCCGCGCACA
TTTCCCCGAAAAGTGCCACCTGACGTCGACGGATCGGGAGATCTCCCGATCCCCTATGGTGCACTCTCAG
TACAATCTGCTCTGATGCCGCATAGTTAAGCCAGTATCTGCTCCCTGCTTGTGTGTTGGAGGTCGCTGAG
TAGTGCGCGAGCAAAATTTAAGCTACAACAAGGCAAGGCTTGACCGACAATTGCATGAAGAATCTGCTTA
GGGTTAGGCGTTTTGCGCTGCTTCG
Features (pLannotate 1.2.2; 32 found; start..end, strand, type, name):
     27..406     +  enhancer       CMV enhancer: human cytomegalovirus immediate early enhancer
    407..606     +  promoter       CMV promoter: human cytomegalovirus (CMV) immediate early promoter
    624..804     +  LTR            5' LTR (truncated): truncated 5' long terminal repeat (LTR) from HIV-1
    851..976     +  misc_feature   HIV-1 Ψ: packaging signal of human immunodeficiency virus type 1
    960..1323    +  CDS            HIV-1 gag (fragment): gag protein from human immunodeficiency virus 1; gag
   1469..1702    +  misc_feature   RRE: The Rev response element (RRE) of HIV-1 allows for Rev-dependent mRNA export from the nucleus to the cytoplasm.
   2079..2179    +  CDS            Rev (fragment): human immunodeficiency virus 1 (HIV-1) Rev protein; rev; enhances nuclear export of unspliced and incompletely spliced viral mRNAs
   2229..2346    +  misc_feature   cPPT/CTS: central polypurine tract and central termination sequence of HIV-1
   2403..2673    +  protein_bind   tetracycline response element: contains seven copies of the tetracycline operator tetO tetracycline repressor TetR
   2684..2701    +  misc_feature   MCS (fragment): pUC18/19 multiple cloning site
   2706..2744    +  promoter       minimal CMV promoter: human cytomegalovirus (CMV) immediate early promoter
   2850..3617    +  CDS            KCNIP3: CSEN_HUMAN - Also known as CSEN, DREAM, KCHIP3. Experimental evidence at protein level: Swiss-Prot protein existence level 1. May play a role in the regulation of PSEN2 proteolytic processing and apoptosis. Together with PSEN2 involved in modulation of amyloid-beta formation. From Homo sapiens (Human).
   3627..3645    +  misc_feature   MCS (fragment): pBluescript multiple cloning site
   3645..4233    +  misc_feature   WPRE: woodchuck hepatitis virus posttranscriptional regulatory element
   4170..4751    +  CDS            nef (fragment): NEF_HV1H2 - Experimental evidence at protein level: Swiss-Prot protein existence level 1. Extracellular Nef protein targets CD4(+) T-lymphocytes for apoptosis by interacting with CXCR4 surface receptors. From Human immunodeficiency virus type 1 group M subtype B (isolate HXB2) (HIV-1).
   4758..4938    +  LTR            5' LTR (truncated): truncated 5' long terminal repeat (LTR) from HIV-1
   4970..5194    +  polyA_signal   bGH poly(A) signal: bovine growth hormone polyadenylation signal
   5198..5219    +  promoter       SV40 promoter (fragment): SV40 enhancer and early promoter
   5240..5668    +  rep_origin     f1 ori (sequence partly withheld): f1 bacteriophage origin of replication; arrow indicates direction of (+) strand synthesis
   5682..6011    +  promoter       SV40 promoter: SV40 enhancer and early promoter
   6059..6106    +  promoter       EM7 promoter: synthetic bacterial promoter&nbsp
   6125..6499    +  CDS            BleoR: antibiotic-binding protein; Sh ble from Streptoalloteichus hindustanus; confers resistance to bleomycin, phleomycin, and Zeocin™
   6509..6634    +  CDS            ble (fragment): BLE_KLEPN - Experimental evidence at protein level: Swiss-Prot protein existence level 1. Binding protein with a strong affinity to the bleomycin family of antibiotics. Binds to CL990; an antimitotic-antibiotic compound. From Klebsiella pneumoniae.
   6629..6750    +  polyA_signal   SV40 poly(A) signal: SV40 polyadenylation signal
   6823..6839    -  protein_bind   lac operator: The lac repressor binds to the lac operator to inhibit transcription in E. coli. This inhibition can be relieved by adding lactose or isopropyl-β-D-thiogalactopyranoside (IPTG). lac repressor encoded by lacI
   6847..6877    -  promoter       lac promoter: promoter for the E. coli lac operon
   6892..6913    -  protein_bind   CAP binding site: CAP binding activates transcription in the presence of cAMP. E. coli catabolite activator protein
   6926..7018    -  CDS            lacI (fragment): lac repressor; lacI; The lac repressor binds to the lac operator to inhibit transcription in E. coli. This inhibition can be relieved by adding lactose or isopropyl-β-D-thiogalactopyranoside (IPTG).
   7201..7789    -  rep_origin     ori: high-copy-number ColE1/pMB1/pBR322/pUC origin of replication
   7960..8820    -  CDS            AmpR: β-lactamase; bla; confers resistance to ampicillin, carbenicillin, and related antibiotics
   8821..8925    -  promoter       AmpR promoter: bla
   8984..9036    -  misc_feature   bom (fragment): basis of mobility region from pBR322
