[The description below was written by a language model from this plasmid's Addgene catalogue record and pLannotate feature annotations shown in this document.]
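Description:
pFUW-TetO-KCNIP3 is an HIV-1-based lentiviral transfer plasmid of about 9.2 kb, built on the pFUW-TetO backbone, for doxycycline-inducible expression of human KCNIP3 (also known as calsenilin, DREAM or KChIP3) in mammalian cells. It is propagated in E. coli as a high-copy plasmid through a ColE1/pUC-type origin with ampicillin selection. The backbone also carries an f1 origin and a bleomycin/Zeocin resistance gene under tandem SV40 and EM7 promoters. That cassette lies outside the LTR-flanked region, so it would not be packaged into virus.

The viral genome is transcribed in packaging cells from a CMV enhancer/promoter fused to a truncated 5' LTR. This is followed by the Ψ packaging signal with a short gag fragment, the Rev response element for Rev-dependent nuclear export, and the cPPT/CTS element that aids nuclear import of the reverse-transcribed genome. The internal expression cassette consists of a tetracycline response element with seven tetO copies joined to a minimal CMV promoter, which is presumably the "CMV" promoter listed in the catalogue entry. It drives the KCNIP3 coding sequence, cloned between XbaI and BstBI sites, and no epitope tag or reporter is annotated. A WPRE downstream enhances transcript stability and expression, followed by the truncated 3' LTR and a bGH polyadenylation signal.

No tetracycline transactivator is annotated on the plasmid, so induction requires one such as rtTA to be supplied separately, for example from a co-delivered vector. The associated publication concerns screening of factors underlying dendritic cell subset identity, which suggests the construct belongs to an inducible factor collection.
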