Addgene plasmid #207190: pFUW-TetO-KCNIP3
Purpose: doxycycline-inducible expression of Human KCNIP3 in mammalian cells
Depositing lab: Filipe Pereira. Depositing organization: Center for Neuroscience and Cell Biology, University of Coimbra. Publication: Anchored screening identifies transcription factor blueprints underlying dendritic cell diversity and subset-specific anti-tumor immunity. Henriques-Oliveira L, Altman AR, Kurochkin I, Ascic E, Halitzki E, Matei A, Pértiga-Cabral D, Ulmert I, Holst S, Nair MS, Cunha PP, Park S, Vergani S, Kharas MG, Yuan J, Lahl K, Rosa FF, Pires CF, Pereira C-F. Immunity. 58, 1-20. October 2025. 10.1016/j.immuni.2025.08.001.
Backbone
  Vector backbone: pFUW-TetO
  Vector type: Mammalian Expression, Lentiviral
Growth in bacteria
  Bacterial resistance: Ampicillin, 100 μg/mL
  Growth temperature: 37°C
  Growth strain: NEB Stable
  Copy number: High Copy
Gene/Insert
  Gene/Insert name: pFUW-TetO-KCNIP3
  Species: H. sapiens (human)
  Promoter: CMV
  Cloning method: Restriction Enzyme; 5′ cloning site XbaI (unknown if destroyed); 3′ cloning site BstBI (unknown if destroyed)
  Sequencing primers: 5′ TCCACGCTGTTTTGACCTCC
Terms and licenses: Academic/Nonprofit Terms; Industry Terms: Not Available to Industry
How to cite: pFUW-TetO-KCNIP3 was a gift from Filipe Pereira (Addgene plasmid # 207190 ; http://n2t.net/addgene:207190 ; RRID:Addgene_207190)
